>Addgene plasmid #231078 | pLS406 | addgene full sequence | sequence record 460262 | Addgene NGS Result
TATGTATCCGCTCATGAGACAATAACCCTGATAAATGCTTCAATAATATTGAAAAAGGAAGAGTATGAGT
ATTCAACATTTCCGTGTCGCCCTTATTCCCTTTTTTGCGGCATTTTGCCTTCCTGTTTTTGCTCACCCAG
AAACGCTGGTGAAAGTAAAAGATGCAGAAGATCAGTTGGGTGCGCGAGTGGGTTACATCGAACTGGACCT
CAACAGTGGTAAGATACTAGAGAGTTTTCGCCCCGAAGAACGATTCCCAATGATGTCCACTTTTAAGGTT
CTGCTATGTGGCGCGGTATTATCCCGTATTGACGCGGGGCAAGAGCAACTAGGTCGCCGCATACACTATT
CTCAGAATGACTTGGTTGAGTATTCACCAGTCACAGAAAAGCATCTTACGGATGGCATGACAGTAAGAGA
ATTATGTAGTGCTGCCATAACGATGAGTGATAACACGGCGGCGAACTTACTTCTGACAACGATTGGAGGA
CCAAAGGAGCTAACCGCTTTTTTGCACAACATGGGGGATCATGTAACTCGCCTTGATCGTTGGGAACCAG
AGCTGAATGAAGCCATACCAAACGACGAGCGTGACACCACGATGCCTGTTGCTATGGCAACAACCTTGCG
GAAACTATTAACTGGCGAACTACTTACTCTAGCTTCCCGGCAACAGTTAATAGACTGGATGGAGGCTGAT
AAAGTTGCAGGACCACTTCTGCGCTCTGCGCTTCCGGCTGGCTGGTTTATTGCTGATAAATCTGGGGCCG
GAGAGCGTGGGTCACGCGGTATCATAGCAGCACTAGGGCCAGATGGTAAGCCCTCCCGTATCGTAGTTAT
CTACACGACGGGGAGCCAGGCAACTATGGATGAACGAAATAGACAGATCGCTGAGATAGGTGCGTCACTG
ATTAAGCATTGGTAGTAGAAAAGATCAAAGGATCTTCTTGAGATCCTTTTTTTCTGCGCGTAATCTGCTG
CTTGCAAACAAAAAAACCACCGCTACCAGCGGTGGTTTGTTTGCCGGATCAAGAGCTACCAACTCTTTTT
CCGAAGGTAACTGGCTTCAGCAGAGCGCAGATACCAAATACTGTCCTTCTAGTGTAGCCGTAGTTAGGCC
ACCACTTCAAGAACTCTGTAGCACCGCCTACATACCTCGCTCTGCTAATCCTGTTACTAGTGGCTGCTGC
CAGTGGCGATAAGTCGTGTCTTACCGGGTTGGACTCAAGACGATAGTTACCGGATAAGGCGCAGCGGTCG
GGCTGAACGGGGGGTTCGTGCACACAGCCCAGCTTGGAGCGAACGACCTACACCGAACTGAGATACCTAC
AGCGTGAGCTATGAGAAAGCGCCACGCTTCCCGAAGGGAGAAAGGCGGACAGGTATCCGGTAAGCGGCAG
GGTCGGAACAGGAGAGCGCACGAGGGAGCTTCCAGGGGGAAACGCCTGGTATCTTTATAGTCCTGTCGGG
TTTCGCCACCTCTGACTTGAGCGTCGATTTTTGTGATGCTCGTCAGGGGGGCGGAGCCTATGGAAACAGG
AAACAGCTATGACGCGCGCGAGCTCGGTACCCGGGATCCTCTAGAGTCGACCTGCAGGCATGCCCTAGGA
CTGGCCGTCGTTTTACTTCAATTCATCATTTTTTTTTTATTCTTTTTTTTGATTTCGGTTTCCTTGAAAT
TTTTTTGATTCGGTAATCTCCGAACAGAAGGAAGAACGAAGGAAGGAGCACAGACTTAGATTGGTATATA
TACGCATATGTAGTGTTGAAGAAACATGAAATTGCCCAGTATTCTTAACCCAACTGCACAGAACAAAAAC
CTGCAGGAAACGAAGATAAATCATGTCGAAAGCTACATATAAGGAACGTGCTGCTACTCATCCTAGTCCT
GTTGCTGCCAAGCTATTTAATATCATGCACGAAAAGCAAACAAACTTGTGTGCTTCATTGGATGTTCGTA
CCACGAAGGAATTACTAGAGTTAGTTGAAGCATTAGGTCCGAAAATTTGTTTACTAAAAACTCATGTGGA
TATTTTGACTGATTTTTCGATGGAGGGGACAGTTAAGCCGCTAAAGGCATTATCAGCCAAGTATAATTTT
TTACTCTTCGAGGACAGAAAATTTGCTGACATTGGTAATACAGTCAAATTGCAGTATTCTGCGGGTGTAT
ATAGAATAGCAGAATGGGCAGACATTACGAACGCACACGGTGTGGTGGGGCCAGGTATTGTTAGCGGTTT
GAAGCAGGCGGCAGAAGAAGTAACAAAGGAACCTAGAGGGCTTTTGATGTTAGCAGAATTGTCATGCAAG
GGTTCCCTAAGCACTGGTGAATATACTAAGGGTACTGTTGATATTGCCAAGAGCGACAAAGATTTTGTTA
TCGGCTTTATTGCTCAAAGAGACATGGGTGGAAGAGATGAAGGTTACGATTGGTTGATTATGACACCCGG
TGTGGGTTTAGATGACAAGGGTGACGCATTGGGCCAACAGTATAGAACCGTAGATGATGTAGTCTCTACA
GGATCAGACATTATTATTGTAGGAAGAGGACTATTTGCAAAGGGAAGGGATGCAAAGGTAGAGGGTGAGC
GTTACAGAAAAGCAGGGTGGGAAGCATATTTGAGAAGATGCGGGCAGCAAAACTAAAAAACTGTATTATA
AGTAAATGAATGTATAATAAACTCACAAATTAGAGCTTCAATTTAATTATATCAGTTATTACCCGGAAAT
CTTGGTCGTAATGATTTCTATAATGACGAAAAAAAAAAAATTGGAAAGAAAAAACTTCATGGCCTTTATA
AAAAGGAACTATCCAATACCTCGCCAGAACCAAGTAACAGTATT
Features (pLannotate 1.2.2; 7 found; start..end, strand, type, name):
      1..64      +  promoter       AmpR promoter: bla
     65..924     +  CDS            AmpR (fragment): β-lactamase; bla; confers resistance to ampicillin, carbenicillin, and related antibiotics
    948..1536    +  rep_origin     ori: high-copy-number ColE1/pMB1/pBR322/pUC origin of replication
   1559..1603    +  misc_feature   MCS (fragment): pUC18/19 multiple cloning site
   1610..1626    +  CDS            lacZα (fragment): LacZα fragment of β-galactosidase; lacZ fragment
   1627..1842    +  promoter       URA3 promoter: S. cerevisiae URA3
   1843..2646    +  CDS            URA3: orotidine-5'-phosphate decarboxylase, required for uracil biosynthesis; S. cerevisiae URA3; yeast auxotrophic marker, counterselectable with 5-fluoroorotic acid (5-FOA)
