[The description below was written by a language model from this plasmid's Addgene catalogue record and pLannotate feature annotations shown in this document.]
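Description:
pLS406 is an empty-backbone, minimal integrating shuttle vector for Saccharomyces cerevisiae, only 2,844 bp in size. It was designed so that restriction sites are depleted everywhere outside the polylinker, which leaves more enzymes in the cloning region usable as unique cutters. In E. coli it is maintained at high copy through a ColE1/pUC-type origin of replication and selected with ampicillin via the bla β-lactamase gene under its native promoter. The annotation software scores the AmpR coding sequence as a fragment. This may reflect the sequence changes made to remove restriction sites rather than a truncation, but the record does not say.

The feature table shows no yeast replication origin or centromere (no 2μ or CEN/ARS element), consistent with the integrating classification: stable maintenance in yeast depends on recombination of the plasmid into the genome. The yeast marker is the S. cerevisiae URA3 gene with its own promoter. It encodes orotidine-5'-phosphate decarboxylase, which permits selection for uracil prototrophy in ura3 strains and counterselection with 5-fluoroorotic acid. The cloning region is a short polylinker annotated as a partial match to the pUC18/19 multiple cloning site, followed by a very small remnant of lacZα. Inserts can be sequenced with the standard M13 forward and reverse primers.

No insert, expression promoter or terminator for a cargo gene is present, so users supply their own complete expression cassette or other sequence. The vector serves as a compact, cloning-friendly platform for building constructs to be stably integrated into the budding yeast genome.
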