Addgene plasmid #231078: pLS406
Purpose: (Empty Backbone) Minimal integrating shuttle vector depleted of restriction sites outside the polylinker region, yeast selection marker URA3
Depositing lab: Sahand Jamal Rahi. Depositing organization: Swiss Federal Institute of Technology (EPFL). Publication: Minimal integrating shuttle vectors for Saccharomyces cerevisiae depleted of restriction sites outside the polylinker region. Scutteri L, Barth P, Rahi SJ. bioRxiv 2024.11.05.622133 10.1101/2024.11.05.622133.
Backbone
  Vector backbone: pLS406
  Backbone size (bp): 2844
  Vector type: Bacterial Expression, Yeast Expression ; Integrating
  Selectable markers: URA3
Growth in bacteria
  Bacterial resistance: Ampicillin, 100 μg/mL
  Growth temperature: 37°C
  Growth strain: DH5alpha
  Copy number: High Copy
Gene/Insert
  Sequencing primers: 5′ M13 fwd; 3′ M13 rev
Terms and licenses: Academic/Nonprofit Terms; Industry Terms: Not Available to Industry
Depositor comments: Please visit https://doi.org/10.1101/2024.11.05.622133 for bioRxiv preprint.
How to cite: pLS406 was a gift from Sahand Jamal Rahi (Addgene plasmid # 231078 ; http://n2t.net/addgene:231078 ; RRID:Addgene_231078)
